>Addgene plasmid #247739 | YIplac211-Kex2-FRBx2-msGFPx3 | addgene full sequence | sequence record 495006 | Addgene Long Read Sequencing Result
GCGCCCAATACGCAAACCGCCTCTCCCCGCGCGTTGGCCGATTCATTAATGCAGCTGGCACGACAGGTTT
CCCGACTGGAAAGCGGGCAGTGAGCGCAACGCAATTAATGTGAGTTAGCTCACTCATTAGGCACCCCAGG
CTTTACACTTTATGCTTCCGGCTCGTATGTTGTGTGGAATTGTGAGCGGATAACAATTTCACACAGGAAA
CAGCTATGACCATGATTACGCCAAGCTTGCATGCACATTGGGGTGAGAACGGCGTAGGTGATTGGAAAAT
CAAGGTTAAGACAACAGAAAATGGACACAGGATTGACTTCCACAGTTGGAGGCTGAAGCTCTTTGGGGAA
TCCATTGATTCATCTAAAACAGAAACTTTCGTCTTTGGAAACGATAAAGAGGAGGTTGAACCAGCTGCTA
CAGAAAGTACCGTATCACAATATTCTGCCAGTTCAACTTCTATTTCCATCAGCGCTACTTCTACATCTTC
TATCTCAATTGGTGTGGAAACGTCGGCCATTCCCCAAACGACTACTGCGAGTACCGATCCTGATTCTGAT
CCAAACACTCCTAAAAAACTTTCCTCTCCTAGGCAAGCCATGCATTATTTTTTAACAATATTTTTGATTG
GCGCCACATTTTTGGTGTTATACTTCATGTTTTTTATGAAATCAAGGAGAAGGATCAGAAGGTCAAGAGC
GGAAACGTATGAATTCGATATCATTGATACAGACTCTGAGTACGATTCTACTTTGGACAATGGAACTTCC
GGAATTACTGAGCCCGAAGAGGTTGAGGACTTCGATTTTGATTTGTCCGATGAAGACCATCTTGCAAGTT
TGTCTTCATCAGAAAACGGTGATGCTGAACATACAATTGATAGTGTACTAACAAACGAAAATCCATTTAG
TGACCCTATAAAGCAAAAGTTCCCAAATGACGCCAACGCAGAATCTGCTTCCAATAAATTACAGGAATTA
CAGCCTGATGTTCCTCCATCTTCCGGACGATCGACGGATCCAGGTTCCTCTGGGTCTTCCGGTTCCTCAG
GGTCGTCGGCCACCATGGCTTCTAGAATCCTCTGGCATGAGATGTGGCATGAAGGCCTGGAAGAGGCATC
TCGTTTGTACTTTGGGGAAAGGAACGTGAAAGGCATGTTTGAGGTGCTGGAGCCCTTGCATGCTATGATG
GAACGGGGCCCCCAGACTCTGAAGGAAACATCCTTTAATCAGGCCTATGGTCGAGATTTAATGGAGGCCC
AAGAGTGGTGCAGGAAGTACATGAAATCAGGGAATGTCAAGGACCTCACCCAAGCCTGGGACCTCTATTA
TCATGTGTTCCGACGAATCTCAAAGACTAGTGGTTCCTCTGGGTCTTCCGGTTCCTCAGGGTCGTCGGCC
ACCATGGCTTCTAGAATCCTCTGGCATGAGATGTGGCATGAAGGCCTGGAAGAGGCATCTCGTTTGTACT
TTGGGGAAAGGAACGTGAAAGGCATGTTTGAGGTGCTGGAGCCCTTGCATGCTATGATGGAACGGGGCCC
CCAGACTCTGAAGGAAACATCCTTTAATCAGGCCTATGGTCGAGATTTAATGGAGGCCCAAGAGTGGTGC
AGGAAGTACATGAAATCAGGGAATGTCAAGGACCTCACCCAAGCCTGGGACCTCTATTATCATGTGTTCC
GACGAATCTCAAAGACTAGTTATCCGTACGACGTACCAGACTACGCAGATCCAGGAAGTTCGGGGTCCAG
CGGTTCTTCAGGCGCTAGCATGGATAGCACTGAGAGCCTGTTCACCGGGGTGGTGCCCATCCTGGTCGAG
CTGGACGGCGACGTAAACGGCCACAAGTTCAGCGTGCGCGGCGAGGGCGAGGGCGATGCCACCAACGGCA
AGCTGACCCTGAAGTTCATCTGCACCACCGGCAAGCTGCCCGTGCCCTGGCCCACCCTCGTGACCACCCT
GACCTACGGCGTGCAGTGCTTCAGCCGCTACCCCGACCACATGAAGCAGCACGACTTCTTCAAGTCCGCC
ATGCCCGAAGGCTACGTCCAGGAGCGCACCATCACCTTCAAGGACGACGGCACCTACAAGACCCGCGCCG
AGGTGAAGTTCGAGGGCGACACCCTGGTGAACCGCATCGAGCTGAAGGGCATCGACTTCAAGGAGGACGG
CAACATCCTGGGGCACAAGCTGGAGTACAACTTCAACAGCCACAACGTCTATATCACCGCCGACAAGCAG
AAGAACGGCATCAAGGCCAACTTCAAGATCCGCCACAACGTGGAGGACGGCAGCGTGCAGCTCGCCGACC
ACTACCAGCAGAACACCCCCATCGGCGACGGCCCCGTGCTGCTGCCCGACAACCACTACCTGAGCACCCA
GTCCAAGCTGAGCAAAGACCCCAACGAGAAGCGCGATCACATGGTCCTGCTGGAGTTCGTGACCGCCGCC
GGGATCACTCACGGCAGCTCCGGCTCCAGCGGGTCTAGCATGGATAGCACTGAGAGCCTGTTCACCGGGG
TGGTGCCCATCCTGGTCGAGCTGGACGGCGACGTAAACGGCCACAAGTTCAGCGTGCGCGGCGAGGGCGA
GGGCGATGCCACCAACGGCAAGCTGACCCTGAAGTTCATCTGCACCACCGGCAAGCTGCCCGTGCCCTGG
CCCACCCTCGTGACCACCCTGACCTACGGCGTGCAGTGCTTCAGCCGCTACCCCGACCACATGAAGCAGC
ACGACTTCTTCAAGTCCGCCATGCCCGAAGGCTACGTCCAGGAGCGCACCATCACCTTCAAGGACGACGG
CACCTACAAGACCCGCGCCGAGGTGAAGTTCGAGGGCGACACCCTGGTGAACCGCATCGAGCTGAAGGGC
ATCGACTTCAAGGAGGACGGCAACATCCTGGGGCACAAGCTGGAGTACAACTTCAACAGCCACAACGTCT
ATATCACCGCCGACAAGCAGAAGAACGGCATCAAGGCCAACTTCAAGATCCGCCACAACGTGGAGGACGG
CAGCGTGCAGCTCGCCGACCACTACCAGCAGAACACCCCCATCGGCGACGGCCCCGTGCTGCTGCCCGAC
AACCACTACCTGAGCACCCAGTCCAAGCTGAGCAAAGACCCCAACGAGAAGCGCGATCACATGGTCCTGC
TGGAGTTCGTGACCGCCGCCGGGATCACTCACGGCAGCTCCGGCTCCAGCGGGTCTAGCATGGATAGCAC
TGAGAGCCTGTTCACCGGGGTGGTGCCCATCCTGGTCGAGCTGGACGGCGACGTAAACGGCCACAAGTTC
AGCGTGCGCGGCGAGGGCGAGGGCGATGCCACCAACGGCAAGCTGACCCTGAAGTTCATCTGCACCACCG
GCAAGCTGCCCGTGCCCTGGCCCACCCTCGTGACCACCCTGACCTACGGCGTGCAGTGCTTCAGCCGCTA
CCCCGACCACATGAAGCAGCACGACTTCTTCAAGTCCGCCATGCCCGAAGGCTACGTCCAGGAGCGCACC
ATCACCTTCAAGGACGACGGCACCTACAAGACCCGCGCCGAGGTGAAGTTCGAGGGCGACACCCTGGTGA
ACCGCATCGAGCTGAAGGGCATCGACTTCAAGGAGGACGGCAACATCCTGGGGCACAAGCTGGAGTACAA
CTTCAACAGCCACAACGTCTATATCACCGCCGACAAGCAGAAGAACGGCATCAAGGCCAACTTCAAGATC
CGCCACAACGTGGAGGACGGCAGCGTGCAGCTCGCCGACCACTACCAGCAGAACACCCCCATCGGCGACG
GCCCCGTGCTGCTGCCCGACAACCACTACCTGAGCACCCAGTCCAAGCTGAGCAAAGACCCCAACGAGAA
GCGCGATCACATGGTCCTGCTGGAGTTCGTGACCGCCGCCGGGATCACTCACGGCAGCTCCGGCTCCAGC
GGGTAAAGCGGCCGCTTCGATATGTACAGAAAGCTTCAAATTACAAAATAGCATTTTTTTCTTATAGATT
ATAATACTCTCTCATACGTATACGTATATGTGTATATGATATATAAACAAACATTAATATCCTATTCCTT
CCGTTTGAAATCCCTATGATGTACTTTGCATTGTTTGCACCCGCGAATAAAATGAAAACTCCGAACCGAT
ATATCAAGCACATAAAAGGGGAGGGTCCAATTAATGCATATTTAAGACCACAGCTGAATAACTTTAAAAC
GGCAGACAAAACAAAAAATAGGTCGAATAAACCTTACCTGCCTAGAAGGTACCGAGCTCGAATTCACTGG
CCGTCGTTTTACAACGTCGTGACTGGGAAAACCCTGGCGTTACCCAACTTAATCGCCTTGCAGCACATCC
CCCTTTCGCCAGCTGGCGTAATAGCGAAGAGGCCCGCACCGATCGCCCTTCCCAACAGTTGCGCAGCCTG
AATGGCGAATGGCGCCTGATGCGGTATTTTCTCCTTACGCATCTGTGCGGTATTTCACACCGCATATGGT
GCACTCTCAGTACAATCTGCTCTGATGCCGCATAGTTAAGCCAGCCCCGACACCCGCCAACACCCGCTGA
CGCGCCCTGACGGGCTTGTCTGCTCCCGGCATCCGCTTACAGACAAGCTGTGACCGTCTCCGGGAGCTGC
ATGTGTCAGAGGTTTTCACCGTCATCACCGAAACGCGCGAGACGAAAGGGCGGGTAATAACTGATATAAT
TAAATTGAAGCTCTAATTTGTGAGTTTAGTATACATGCATTTACTTATAATACAGTTTTTTAGTTTTGCT
GGCCGCATCTTCTCAAATATGCTTCCCAGCCTGCTTTTCTGTAACGTTCACCCTCTACCTTAGCATCCCT
TCCCTTTGCAAATAGTCCTCTTCCAACAATAATAATGTCAGATCCTGTAGAGACCACATCATCCACGGTT
CTATACTGTTGACCCAATGCGTCTCCCTTGTCATCTAAACCCACACCGGGTGTCATAATCAACCAATCGT
AACCTTCATCTCTTCCACCCATGTCTCTTTGAGCAATAAAGCCGATAACAAAATCTTTGTCGCTCTTCGC
AATGTCAACAGTACCCTTAGTATATTCTCCAGTAGATAGGGAGCCCTTGCATGACAATTCTGCTAACATC
AAAAGGCCTCTAGGTTCCTTTGTTACTTCTTCTGCCGCCTGCTTCAAACCGCTAACAATACCTGGGCCCA
CCACACCGTGTGCATTCGTAATGTCTGCCCATTCTGCTATTCTGTATACACCCGCAGAGTACTGCAATTT
GACTGTATTACCAATGTCAGCAAATTTTCTGTCTTCGAAGAGTAAAAAATTGTACTTGGCGGATAATGCC
TTTAGCGGCTTAACTGTGCCCTCCATGGAAAAATCAGTCAAGATATCCACATGTGTTTTTAGTAAACAAA
TTTTGGGACCTAATGCTTCAACTAACTCCAGTAATTCCTTGGTGGTACGAACATCCAATGAAGCACACAA
GTTTGTTTGCTTTTCGTGCATGATATTAAATAGCTTGGCAGCAACAGGACTAGGATGAGTAGCAGCACGT
TCCTTATATGTAGCTTTCGACATGATTTATCTTCGTTTCCTGCATGTTTTTGTTCTGTGCAGTTGGGTTA
AGAATACTGGGCAATTTCATGTTTCTTCAACACTACATATGCGTATATATACCAATCTAAGTCTGTGCTC
CTTCCTTCGTTCTTCCTTCTGTTCGGAGATTACCGAATCAAAAAAATTTCAAGGAAACCGAAATCAAAAA
AAAGAATAAAAAAAAAATGATGAATTGAAAAGCTGGCCTCGTGATACGCCTATTTTTATAGGTTAATGTC
ATGATAATAATGGTTTCTTAGACGTCAGGTGGCACTTTTCGGGGAAATGTGCGCGGAACCCCTATTTGTT
TATTTTTCTAAATACATTCAAATATGTATCCGCTCATGAGACAATAACCCTGATAAATGCTTCAATAATA
TTGAAAAAGGAAGAGTATGAGTATTCAACATTTCCGTGTCGCCCTTATTCCCTTTTTTGCGGCATTTTGC
CTTCCTGTTTTTGCTCACCCAGAAACGCTGGTGAAAGTAAAAGATGCTGAAGATCAGTTGGGTGCACGAG
TGGGTTACATCGAACTGGATCTCAACAGCGGTAAGATCCTTGAGAGTTTTCGCCCCGAAGAACGTTTTCC
AATGATGAGCACTTTTAAAGTTCTGCTATGTGGCGCGGTATTATCCCGTATTGACGCCGGGCAAGAGCAA
CTCGGTCGCCGCATACACTATTCTCAGAATGACTTGGTTGAGTACTCACCAGTCACAGAAAAGCATCTTA
CGGATGGCATGACAGTAAGAGAATTATGCAGTGCTGCCATAACCATGAGTGATAACACTGCGGCCAACTT
ACTTCTGACAACGATCGGAGGACCGAAGGAGCTAACCGCTTTTTTGCACAACATGGGGGATCATGTAACT
CGCCTTGATCGTTGGGAACCGGAGCTGAATGAAGCCATACCAAACGACGAGCGTGACACCACGATGCCTG
TAGCAATGGCAACAACGTTGCGCAAACTATTAACTGGCGAACTACTTACTCTAGCTTCCCGGCAACAATT
AATAGACTGGATGGAGGCGGATAAAGTTGCAGGACCACTTCTGCGCTCGGCCCTTCCGGCTGGCTGGTTT
ATTGCTGATAAATCTGGAGCCGGTGAGCGTGGGTCTCGCGGTATCATTGCAGCACTGGGGCCAGATGGTA
AGCCCTCCCGTATCGTAGTTATCTACACGACGGGGAGTCAGGCAACTATGGATGAACGAAATAGACAGAT
CGCTGAGATAGGTGCCTCACTGATTAAGCATTGGTAACTGTCAGACCAAGTTTACTCATATATACTTTAG
ATTGATTTAAAACTTCATTTTTAATTTAAAAGGATCTAGGTGAAGATCCTTTTTGATAATCTCATGACCA
AAATCCCTTAACGTGAGTTTTCGTTCCACTGAGCGTCAGACCCCGTAGAAAAGATCAAAGGATCTTCTTG
AGATCCTTTTTTTCTGCGCGTAATCTGCTGCTTGCAAACAAAAAAACCACCGCTACCAGCGGTGGTTTGT
TTGCCGGATCAAGAGCTACCAACTCTTTTTCCGAAGGTAACTGGCTTCAGCAGAGCGCAGATACCAAATA
CTGTTCTTCTAGTGTAGCCGTAGTTAGGCCACCACTTCAAGAACTCTGTAGCACCGCCTACATACCTCGC
TCTGCTAATCCTGTTACCAGTGGCTGCTGCCAGTGGCGATAAGTCGTGTCTTACCGGGTTGGACTCAAGA
CGATAGTTACCGGATAAGGCGCAGCGGTCGGGCTGAACGGGGGGTTCGTGCACACAGCCCAGCTTGGAGC
GAACGACCTACACCGAACTGAGATACCTACAGCGTGAGCTATGAGAAAGCGCCACGCTTCCCGAAGGGAG
AAAGGCGGACAGGTATCCGGTAAGCGGCAGGGTCGGAACAGGAGAGCGCACGAGGGAGCTTCCAGGGGGA
AACGCCTGGTATCTTTATAGTCCTGTCGGGTTTCGCCACCTCTGACTTGAGCGTCGATTTTTGTGATGCT
CGTCAGGGGGGCGGAGCCTATGGAAAAACGCCAGCAACGCGGCCTTTTTACGGTTCCTGGCCTTTTGCTG
GCCTTTTGCTCACATGTTCTTTCCTGCGTTATCCCCTGATTCTGTGGATAACCGTATTACCGCCTTTGAG
TGAGCTGATACCGCTCGCCGCAGCCGAACGACCGAGCGCAGCGAGTCAGTGAGCGAGGAAGCGGAAGA
Features (pLannotate 1.2.2; 18 found; start..end, strand, type, name):
      1..93      +  CDS            lacI (fragment): lac repressor; lacI; The lac repressor binds to the lac operator to inhibit transcription in E. coli. This inhibition can be relieved by adding lactose or isopropyl-β-D-thiogalactopyranoside (IPTG).
    106..127     +  protein_bind   CAP binding site: CAP binding activates transcription in the presence of cAMP. E. coli catabolite activator protein
    142..172     +  promoter       lac promoter: promoter for the E. coli lac operon
    180..196     +  protein_bind   lac operator: The lac repressor binds to the lac operator to inhibit transcription in E. coli. This inhibition can be relieved by adding lactose or isopropyl-β-D-thiogalactopyranoside (IPTG). lac repressor encoded by lacI
    243..1013    +  CDS            KEX2 (fragment): KEX2_YEAST - Also known as QDS1. Experimental evidence at protein level: Swiss-Prot protein existence level 1. Processing of precursors of alpha-factors and killer toxin. From Saccharomyces cerevisiae (strain ATCC 204508 / S288c) (Baker's yeast).
   1077..1355    +  CDS            FRB: FKBP-rapamycin binding domain of human FRAP
   1416..1694    +  CDS            FRB: FKBP-rapamycin binding domain of human FRAP
   1770..2459    +  CDS            msGFP2: photostable monomeric superfolder GFP (Valbuena et al., 2020)
   2490..3179    +  CDS            msGFP2: photostable monomeric superfolder GFP (Valbuena et al., 2020)
   3210..3899    +  CDS            msGFP2: photostable monomeric superfolder GFP (Valbuena et al., 2020)
   4262..4419    +  CDS            lacZα (fragment): LacZα fragment of β-galactosidase; lacZ fragment
   4425..4524    -  misc_feature   bom (fragment): basis of mobility region from pBR322
   4626..4661    -  CDS            rop (fragment): Rop protein, which maintains plasmids at low copy number; rop
   4750..5553    -  CDS            URA3: orotidine-5'-phosphate decarboxylase, required for uracil biosynthesis; S. cerevisiae URA3; yeast auxotrophic marker, counterselectable with 5-fluoroorotic acid (5-FOA)
   5554..5769    -  promoter       URA3 promoter: S. cerevisiae URA3
   5862..5966    +  promoter       AmpR promoter: bla
   5967..6827    +  CDS            AmpR: β-lactamase; bla; confers resistance to ampicillin, carbenicillin, and related antibiotics
   6998..7586    +  rep_origin     ori: high-copy-number ColE1/pMB1/pBR322/pUC origin of replication
