[The description below was written by a language model from this plasmid's Addgene catalogue record and pLannotate feature annotations shown in this document.]
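Description:
YIplac211-Kex2-FRBx2-msGFPx3 is a 7.8 kb yeast integrating plasmid built on the YIplac211 backbone and designed to modify the chromosomal KEX2 locus of Saccharomyces cerevisiae rather than to express a gene episomally. No yeast replication origin or centromere is annotated, consistent with an integrative vector that must recombine into the genome to be maintained. In E. coli it is propagated at high copy from a ColE1/pUC-type origin under ampicillin selection (AmpR with its bla promoter). Residual lac elements (lacI fragment, CAP site, lac promoter and operator, lacZα fragment) and small bom and rop fragments are leftovers of the cloning backbone.

The insert begins with a fragment of the KEX2 coding sequence, which encodes the protease that processes alpha-factor and killer toxin precursors. This fragment is followed on the same strand by two copies of FRB, the FKBP-rapamycin binding domain of human FRAP, and then three tandem copies of the photostable monomeric superfolder GFP msGFP2. No yeast promoter is annotated upstream of the KEX2 fragment, which fits the stated purpose: the fragment serves as homology so that the tag is placed at the C-terminus of the endogenous gene, presumably leaving expression under native control. About 360 bp after the last GFP copy is unannotated; the record does not say what it contains.

The URA3 marker with its own promoter supports the pop-in/pop-out strategy. Integration is selected by uracil prototrophy, and subsequent loss of the vector backbone by recombination can be counterselected with 5-FOA, leaving the tagged allele. The resulting Kex2-FRBx2-msGFPx3 fusion combines bright fluorescent labelling with rapamycin-inducible binding to FKBP-containing partners, although the record does not describe specific downstream experiments.
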