Addgene plasmid #247739: YIplac211-Kex2-FRBx2-msGFPx3
Purpose: Insert a C-terminal FRBx2-msGFPx3 tag at KEX2 by popin-popout
Depositing lab: Benjamin Glick. Depositing organization: University of Chicago.
Backbone
  Vector backbone: YIplac211
  Vector type: Yeast Expression
Growth in bacteria
  Bacterial resistance: Ampicillin, 100 μg/mL
  Growth temperature: 37°C
  Growth strain: DH5alpha
  Copy number: High Copy
Gene/Insert
  Gene/Insert name: Kex2-FRBx2-msGFPx3
  Species: S. cerevisiae (budding yeast)
  Cloning method: Restriction Enzyme; 5′ cloning site Unspecified (unknown if destroyed)
Terms and licenses: Academic/Nonprofit Terms; Industry Terms: Not Available to Industry
How to cite: YIplac211-Kex2-FRBx2-msGFPx3 was a gift from Benjamin Glick (Addgene plasmid # 247739 ; http://n2t.net/addgene:247739 ; RRID:Addgene_247739)
